Addgene plasmid #70459: R777-E175 Hs.PIK3R3
Purpose: Gateway ORF clone of human PIK3R3 [NM_003629.3] with stop codon (for native or N-terminal fusions)
Depositing lab: Dominic Esposito. Depositing organization: National Cancer Institute (NCI).
Backbone
  Vector backbone: pDonor-255
  Backbone size w/o insert (bp): 2693
  Vector type: Gateway Entry Clone
Growth in bacteria
  Bacterial resistance: Spectinomycin, 50 μg/mL
  Growth temperature: 37°C
  Growth strain: DH10B
  Copy number: High Copy
Gene/Insert
  Gene/Insert name: PIK3R3 (alt name: NM_003629.3)
  Species: H. sapiens (human)
  Insert size (bp): 1386
  Entrez Gene: PIK3R3 (a.k.a. p55, p55-GAMMA, p55PIK)
  Cloning method: Gateway Cloning
  Sequencing primers: 5′ M13F 23-mer (5'-CCCAGTCACGACGTTGTAAAACG); 3′ attLR 23-mer (5'-TAACATCAGAGATTTTGAGACAC)
Terms and licenses: Academic/Nonprofit Terms; Industry Terms: Not Available to Industry
How to cite: R777-E175 Hs.PIK3R3 was a gift from Dominic Esposito (Addgene plasmid # 70459 ; http://n2t.net/addgene:70459 ; RRID:Addgene_70459)
