[The description below was written by a language model from this plasmid's Addgene catalogue record and pLannotate feature annotations shown in this document.]
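Description:
R777-E175 Hs.PIK3R3 is a Gateway entry clone built on the pDonor-255 backbone and carrying the human PIK3R3 open reading frame (reference transcript NM_003629.3). PIK3R3 encodes the p55-gamma regulatory subunit of phosphoinositide 3-kinase, an SH2-domain protein that binds activated, tyrosine-phosphorylated kinases and, during insulin stimulation, IRS-1. The plasmid is about 4.1 kb, consistent with a 2.7 kb backbone plus a roughly 1.4 kb insert. It is maintained in E. coli through a high-copy ColE1/pUC-type origin. Selection is by spectinomycin, conferred by an aadA aminoglycoside adenylyltransferase gene. That gene lies downstream of a class 1 integron Pc promoter fragment and a short remnant of a gentamicin resistance gene. The small lacZα and lacI fragments are backbone remnants, and rrnB T1 and T2 terminators are also annotated in the backbone.

The ORF is flanked by attL recombination sites. The automated annotation labels the upstream site attL3 and the downstream one a partial attL2, and the record does not otherwise specify the site identities. These sites allow the coding sequence to be moved by LR Clonase recombination into compatible destination vectors. The entry clone has no annotated promoter for expressing the insert, so expression depends on the regulatory elements and tags of the chosen destination vector. Because the ORF keeps its native stop codon, it suits untagged (native) expression or N-terminal fusions, but not C-terminal tagging. The construct is typically used as a source clone for generating PIK3R3 expression plasmids for different hosts and applications.
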