Features (pLannotate 1.2.2; 11 found; start..end, strand, type, name):
     18..54      -  CDS            lacZα (fragment): LacZα fragment of β-galactosidase; lacZ fragment
     85..180     +  protein_bind   attL3: mutant version of attL; recombination site for the Gateway® LR reaction LR Clonase™
    186..1568    +  CDS            PIK3R3: P55G_HUMAN - Experimental evidence at protein level: Swiss-Prot protein existence level 1. Binds to activated (phosphorylated) protein-tyrosine kinases through its SH2 domain and regulates their kinase activity. During insulin stimulation, it also binds to IRS-1. From Homo sapiens (Human).
   1576..1669    -  protein_bind   attL2 (fragment): mutant version of attL; recombination site for the Gateway® LR reaction LR Clonase™
   1784..1807    +  promoter       Pc promoter (fragment): intI1 (promoter lies within the coding sequence); class 1 integron promoter
   1983..2039    +  CDS            GmR (fragment): gentamycin acetyltransferase; aacC1; confers resistance to gentamycin
   2046..2837    +  CDS            SmR: aminoglycoside adenylyltransferase (Murphy, 1985); aadA; confers resistance to spectinomycin and streptomycin
   2930..3518    +  rep_origin     ori: high-copy-number ColE1/pMB1/pBR322/pUC origin of replication
   3701..3793    +  CDS            lacI (fragment): lac repressor; lacI; The lac repressor binds to the lac operator to inhibit transcription in E. coli. This inhibition can be relieved by adding lactose or isopropyl-β-D-thiogalactopyranoside (IPTG).
   3848..3875    -  terminator     rrnB T2 terminator: transcription terminator T2 from the E. coli rrnB gene
   4007..4050    +  terminator     rrnB T1 terminator: Escherichia coli rrnB; transcription terminator T1 from the E. coli rrnB gene
>Addgene plasmid #70459 | R777-E175 Hs.PIK3R3 | depositor full sequence | sequence record 125908 | Full Sequence
TTAACGCTAGCATGGATGTTTTCCCAGTCACGACGTTGTAAAACGACGGCCAGTCTTAAAATTCGAGCTC
GGTCCGAGGATCCGAAATAATGATTTTATTTTGACTGATAGTGACCTGTTCGTTGCAACAAATTGATAAG
CAATGCTTTTTTATAATGCCAACTTTGTACAAAAAAGTTGGCACCATGTACAATACGGTGTGGAGTATGG
ACCGCGATGACGCAGACTGGAGGGAGGTGATGATGCCCTATTCGACAGAACTGATATTTTATATTGAAAT
GGATCCTCCAGCTCTTCCACCAAAGCCACCTAAGCCAATGACTTCAGCAGTTCCAAATGGAATGAAGGAC
AGTTCTGTTTCTCTTCAGGATGCAGAATGGTACTGGGGGGATATTTCAAGGGAGGAGGTAAATGACAAAT
TGCGGGATATGCCAGATGGGACCTTCTTGGTCCGAGATGCCTCAACAAAAATGCAGGGAGATTATACTTT
GACTTTGCGGAAGGGAGGCAATAATAAGTTAATAAAGATCTATCACCGGGATGGTAAATATGGCTTTTCT
GATCCTCTGACATTTAATTCCGTGGTGGAGCTCATTAACCACTATCACCATGAATCTCTTGCTCAGTACA
ATCCCAAACTTGATGTGAAGCTGATGTACCCAGTGTCCAGATACCAACAGGATCAGTTGGTAAAAGAAGA
TAATATTGATGCAGTAGGTAAAAAACTGCAAGAATACCACTCTCAGTATCAGGAGAAGAGTAAAGAGTAT
GATAGGCTGTATGAAGAATATACTAGAACATCCCAGGAAATACAGATGAAGAGGACTGCAATAGAAGCTT
TTAATGAAACAATTAAAATATTTGAAGAGCAGTGTCACACACAAGAACAACATAGCAAAGAATATATTGA
GCGATTTCGCAGAGAGGGGAATGAAAAGGAGATTGAACGAATTATGATGAATTATGATAAATTGAAATCA
CGTCTGGGTGAGATTCATGATAGCAAAATGCGTCTAGAGCAGGATTTGAAGAATCAAGCTTTGGACAACC
GAGAAATAGATAAAAAAATGAATAGCATCAAACCTGACCTGATCCAGCTGCGAAAGATCCGAGATCAACA
CCTTGTATGGCTCAATCACAAAGGAGTGAGACAGAAACGCCTGAATGTCTGGCTGGGAATTAAGAATGAG
GATGCTGATGAGAACTATTTTATCAATGAGGAAGATGAAAACCTGCCCCATTATGATGAGAAAACCTGGT
TTGTTGAGGATATCAATCGAGTACAAGCAGAGGACTTGCTTTATGGGAAACCTGATGGTGCATTCTTAAT
TCGTGAGAGTAGCAAGAAAGGATGCTATGCTTGCTCTGTGGTGGCCGATGGGGAAGTGAAGCACTGTGTG
ATCTACAGCACTGCTCGGGGCTATGGCTTTGCAGAGCCCTACAACCTGTACAGCTCTCTGAAGGAGCTAG
TGCTCCATTACCAGCAGACATCCTTGGTTCAGCACAACGACTCCCTCAACGTCAGGCTTGCCTACCCTGT
TCATGCACAGATGCCCTCGCTTTGCAGATAATCAACTTTCTTGTACAAAGTTGGCATTATAGGAAAGCAT
TGCTTATCAATTTGTTGCAACGAACAGGTCACTATCAGTCAAAATAAAATCATTATTTGCATGCAAGCTT
AGATCCTCTAGACCAGCCAGGACAGAAATGCCTCGACTTCGCTGCTACCCAAGGTTGCCGGGTGACGCAC
ACCGTGGAAACGGATGAAGGCACGAACCCAGTGGACATAAGCCTGTTCGGTTCGTAAGCTGTAATGCAAG
TAGCGTATGCGCTCACGCAACTGGTCCAGAACCTTGACCGAACGCAGCGGTGGTAACGGCGCAGTGGCGG
TTTTCATGGCTTGTTATGACTGTTTTTTTGGGGTACAGTCTATGCCTCGGGCATCCAAGCAGCAAGCGCG
TTACGCCGTGGGTCGATGTTTGATGTTATGGAGCAGCAACGATGTTACGCAGCAGGGCAGTCGCCCTAAA
ACAAAGTTAAACATTATGAGGGAAGCGGTGATCGCCGAAGTATCGACTCAACTATCAGAGGTAGTTGGCG
TCATCGAGCGCCATCTCGAACCGACGTTGCTGGCCGTACATTTGTACGGCTCCGCAGTGGATGGCGGCCT
GAAGCCACACAGTGATATTGATTTGCTGGTTACGGTGACCGTAAGGCTTGATGAAACAACGCGGCGAGCT
TTGATCAACGACCTTTTGGAAACTTCGGCTTCCCCTGGAGAGAGCGAGATTCTCCGCGCTGTAGAAGTCA
CCATTGTTGTGCACGACGACATCATTCCGTGGCGTTATCCAGCTAAGCGCGAACTGCAATTTGGAGAATG
GCAGCGCAATGACATTCTTGCAGGTATCTTCGAGCCAGCCACGATCGACATTGATCTGGCTATCTTGCTG
ACAAAAGCAAGAGAACATAGCGTTGCCTTGGTAGGTCCAGCGGCGGAGGAACTCTTTGATCCGGTTCCTG
AACAGGATCTATTTGAGGCGCTAAATGAAACCTTAACGCTATGGAACTCGCCGCCCGACTGGGCTGGCGA
TGAGCGAAATGTAGTGCTTACGTTGTCCCGCATTTGGTACAGCGCAGTAACCGGCAAAATCGCGCCGAAG
GATGTCGCTGCCGACTGGGCAATGGAGCGCCTGCCGGCCCAGTATCAGCCCGTCATACTTGAAGCTAGAC
AGGCTTATCTTGGACAAGAAGAAGATCGCTTGGCCTCGCGCGCAGATCAGTTGGAAGAATTTGTCCACTA
CGTGAAAGGCGAGATCACCAAGGTAGTCGGCAAATAACCCTCGAGCCACCCATGACCAAAATCCCTTAAC
GTGAGTTACGCGTCGTTCCACTGAGCGTCAGACCCCGTAGAAAAGATCAAAGGATCTTCTTGAGATCCTT
TTTTTCTGCGCGTAATCTGCTGCTTGCAAACAAAAAAACCACCGCTACCAGCGGTGGTTTGTTTGCCGGA
TCAAGAGCTACCAACTCTTTTTCCGAAGGTAACTGGCTTCAGCAGAGCGCAGATACCAAATACTGTCCTT
CTAGTGTAGCCGTAGTTAGGCCACCACTTCAAGAACTCTGTAGCACCGCCTACATACCTCGCTCTGCTAA
TCCTGTTACCAGTGGCTGCTGCCAGTGGCGATAAGTCGTGTCTTACCGGGTTGGACTCAAGACGATAGTT
ACCGGATAAGGCGCAGCGGTCGGGCTGAACGGGGGGTTCGTGCACACAGCCCAGCTTGGAGCGAACGACC
TACACCGAACTGAGATACCTACAGCGTGAGCATTGAGAAAGCGCCACGCTTCCCGAAGGGAGAAAGGCGG
ACAGGTATCCGGTAAGCGGCAGGGTCGGAACAGGAGAGCGCACGAGGGAGCTTCCAGGGGGAAACGCCTG
GTATCTTTATAGTCCTGTCGGGTTTCGCCACCTCTGACTTGAGCGTCGATTTTTGTGATGCTCGTCAGGG
GGGCGGAGCCTATGGAAAAACGCCAGCAACGCGGCCTTTTTACGGTTCCTGGCCTTTTGCTGGCCTTTTG
CTCACATGTTCTTTCCTGCGTTATCCCCTGATTCTGTGGATAACCGTATTACCGCCTTTGAGTGAGCTGA
TACCGCTCGCCGCAGCCGAACGACCGAGCGCAGCGAGTCAGTGAGCGAGGAAGCGGAAGAGCGCCCAATA
CGCAAACCGCCTCTCCCCGCGCGTTGGCCGATTCATTAATGCAGCTGGCACGACAGGTTTCCCGACTGGA
AAGCGGGCAGTGAGCGCAACGCAATTAATACGCGTACCGCTAGCCAGGAAGAGTTTGTAGAAACGCAAAA
AGGCCATCCGTCAGGATGGCCTTCTGCTTAGTTTGATGCCTGGCAGTTTATGGCGGGCGTCCTGCCCGCC
ACCCTCCGGGCCGTTGCTTCACAACGTTCAAATCCGCTCCCGGCGGATTTGTCCTACTCAGGAGAGCGTT
CACCGACAAACAACAGATAAAACGAAAGGCCCAGTCTTCCGACTGAGCCTTTCGTTTTATTTGATGCCTG
GCAGTTCCCTACTCTCGCG
