>Addgene plasmid #70459 | R777-E175 Hs.PIK3R3 | addgene partial sequence | sequence record 132187 | pCR8_R1 5'-cgaaccgaacaggcttatgt-3'
GGTGTGCGTCACCCGGCAACCTTGGGTAGCAGCGAAGTCGAGGCATTTCTGTCCTGGCTGGTCTAGAGGA
TCTAAGCTTGCATGCAAATAATGATTTTATTTTGACTGATAGTGACCTGTTCGTTGCAACAAATTGATAA
GCAATGCTTTCCTATAATGCCAACTTTGTACAAGAAAGTTGATTATCTGCAAAGCGAGGGCATCTGTGCA
TGAACAGGGTAGGCAAGCCTGACGTTGAGGGAGTCGTTGTGCTGAACCAAGGATGTCTGCTGGTAATGGA
GCACTAGCTCCTTCAGAGAGCTGTACAGGTTGTAGGGCTCTGCAAAGCCATAGCCCCGAGCAGTGCTGTA
GATCACACAGTGCTTCACTTCCCCATCGGCCACCACAGAGCAAGCATAGCATCCTTTCTTGCTACTCTCA
CGAATTAAGAATGCACCATCAGGTTTCCCATAAAGCAAGTCCTCTGCTTGTACTCGATTGATATCCTCAA
CAAACCAGGTTTTCTCATCATAATGGGGCAGGTTTTCATCTTCCTCATTGATAAAATAGTTCTCATCAGC
ATCCTCATTCTTAATTCCCAGCCAGACATTCAGGCGTTTCTGTCTCACTCCTTTGTGATTGAGCCATACA
AGGTGTTGATCTCGGATCTTTCGCAGCTGGATCAGGTCAGGTTTGATGCTATTCATTTTTTTATCTATTT
CTCGGTTGTCCAAAGCTTGATTCTTCAAATCCTGCTCTAGACGCATTTTGCTATCATGAATCTCACCCAG
ACGTGATTTCAATTTATCATAATTCATCATAATTCGTTCAATCTCCTTTTCATTCCCCTCTCTGCGAAAT
CGCTCAATATATTCTTTGCTATGTTGTTCTTGTGTGTGACACTGCTCTTCAAATATTTTAATTGTTTCAT
TAAAAGCTTCTATTGCAGTCCTCTTCATCTGTATTTCCTGGGATGTTCTAGTATATTCTTCATACAGCCT
ATCATACTCTTTACTCTTCTCCTGATACTGAGAGTGGTATTCTTGCAGTTTTTTACCTACTGCATCAATA
TTATCTTCTTTTACCAACTGATCCTGTTGGTATCTGGACACTGGGTACATCAGCTTCACATCAAGTTTGG
GATTGTACTGAGCAAGAGATTCATGGTG
